Addgene plasmid #152030: pGBW-m4134208
Purpose: Mammalian expression plasmid for SARS-CoV-2 nsp6
Depositing lab: Ginkgo Bioworks & Benjie Chen. Depositing organization: Ginkgo Bioworks.
Backbone
  Vector backbone: pTwist_CMV_Hygro_6
  Backbone size w/o insert (bp): 6525
  Vector type: Mammalian Expression
  Selectable markers: Hygromycin
Growth in bacteria
  Bacterial resistance: Ampicillin, 100 μg/mL
  Growth temperature: 37°C
  Growth strain: DH5alpha
  Copy number: High Copy
Gene/Insert
  Gene/Insert name: SARS-CoV-2 nsp6
  Species: Severe acute respiratory syndrome coronavirus 2
  Insert size (bp): 863
  Mutation: wt
  Entrez Gene: ORF1ab (a.k.a. GU280_gp01)
  Promoter: CMV
  Tag / fusion protein: Cleavable TEV;TapTag (C terminal on backbone)
  Cloning method: Unknown
Resource information
  A portion of this plasmid was derived from a plasmid made by: GinkgoBioworks
Depositor comments: NCBI reference sequence: YP_009725302.1
How to cite: pGBW-m4134208 was a gift from Ginkgo Bioworks & Benjie Chen (Addgene plasmid # 152030)
