[The description below was written by a language model from this plasmid's Addgene catalogue record and pLannotate feature annotations shown in this document.]
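Description:
pGBW-m4134208 is a mammalian expression plasmid for wild-type SARS-CoV-2 nsp6, a non-structural protein cleaved from the ORF1ab polyprotein, built on the pTwist_CMV_Hygro_6 backbone. It is propagated in E. coli from a high-copy ColE1/pUC-type origin under ampicillin selection (AmpR, β-lactamase). For selection in mammalian cells it carries a hygromycin B phosphotransferase cassette driven by the human ubiquitin C promoter and closed by a synthetic poly(A) signal.

In the depositor's full sequence (about 8 kb), CMV enhancer and promoter elements lie just upstream of the roughly 0.86 kb nsp6 coding region, which the annotation software matched to the viral replicase polyprotein 1a; the nsp10 function text attached to that match is generic polyprotein annotation, not a description of this insert. Downstream come fragments matching a myosin light chain kinase segment and Staphylococcus aureus protein A. These fit the recorded C-terminal, TEV-cleavable TAP tag, in which a calmodulin-binding peptide and IgG-binding protein A domains allow two-step affinity purification; the TEV site itself is not separately annotated. An SV40 poly(A) signal follows the tag. The expression unit is flanked by 5' and 3' β-globin insulators, and T7 and rrnG terminators limit read-through between modules.

The repository's own sequencing result is much shorter (about 5 kb). It shows only backbone elements (UbC-HygR, AmpR, origin, one insulator) and no CMV promoter, nsp6 or tag features, so it does not confirm the expression cassette in the depositor sequence. The record supports use for expressing tagged nsp6 in mammalian cells, and the tag suits affinity purification of nsp6 and its binding partners.
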