Features (pLannotate 1.2.2; 21 found; start..end, strand, type, name):
      8..874     +  CDS            R1A_SARS2 (fragment): Experimental evidence at protein level: Swiss-Prot protein existence level 1. [Non-structural protein 10]: Plays a pivotal role in viral transcription by stimulating both nsp14 3'-5' exoribonuclease and nsp16 2'-O-methyltransferase activities. Therefore plays an essential role in viral mRNAs cap methylation. From Severe acute respiratory syndrome coronavirus 2 (2019-nCoV) (SARS-CoV-2).
    926..1003    +  CDS            MYLK2 (fragment): MYLK2_HUMAN - Experimental evidence at protein level: Swiss-Prot protein existence level 1. Implicated in the level of global muscle contraction and cardiac function. Phosphorylates a specific serine in the N-terminus of a myosin light chain. From Homo sapiens (Human).
   1085..1435    +  CDS            spa (fragment): SPA_STAAU - Experimental evidence at protein level: Swiss-Prot protein existence level 1. Plays a role in the inhibition of the host innate and adaptive immune responses. Possesses five immunoglobulin-binding domains that capture both the fragment crystallizable region (Fc region) and the Fab region (part of Ig that identifies antigen) of immunoglobulins (By similarity). In turn, Staphylococcus aureus is protected from phagocytic killing via inhibition of Ig Fc region. In addition, the host elicited B-cell response is prevented due to a decrease of antibody-secreting cell proliferation that en
   1516..1637    -  polyA_signal   SV40 poly(A) signal: SV40 polyadenylation signal
   1660..1729    -  CDS            large T antigen (fragment): large T antigen from SV40 (simian virus 40)
   1752..1798    +  terminator     T7 terminator: transcription terminator for bacteriophage T7 RNA polymerase
   1828..1964    +  terminator     rrnG terminator: transcription terminator from the E. coli ribosomal RNA rrnG operon (Albrechtsen et al., 1991)
   2009..2080    +  misc_feature   3' β-globin insulator: insulator downstream of the human β-globin locus (Farrell et al., 2002)
   2306..2894    -  rep_origin     ori: high-copy-number ColE1/pMB1/pBR322/pUC origin of replication
   3066..3130    -  CDS            bla(M) (fragment): β-lactamase lacking the signal sequence; bla(M); allows cytosolic expression of β-lactamase
   3394..4603    +  promoter       UbC promoter: human ubiquitin C promoter
   4613..5634    +  CDS            HygR (fragment): hygromycin B phosphotransferase confers resistance to hygromycin
   5662..5710    +  polyA_signal   poly(A) signal: synthetic polyadenylation signal
   5976..6836    +  CDS            AmpR: β-lactamase; bla; confers resistance to ampicillin, carbenicillin, and related antibiotics
   6849..6985    +  terminator     rrnG terminator: transcription terminator from the E. coli ribosomal RNA rrnG operon (Albrechtsen et al., 1991)
   7130..7201    +  misc_feature   5' β-globin insulator: insulator upstream of the human β-globin locus (Farrell et al., 2002)
   7206..7252    -  terminator     T7 terminator: transcription terminator for bacteriophage T7 RNA polymerase
   7270..7318    -  polyA_signal   poly(A) signal: synthetic polyadenylation signal
   7399..7702    +  enhancer       CMV enhancer: human cytomegalovirus immediate early enhancer
   7775..7792    -  promoter       CMV promoter (fragment): human cytomegalovirus (CMV) immediate early promoter
   7855..7906    +  promoter       CMVd2 promoter: truncated human cytomegalovirus (CMV) immediate early promoter that yields moderately reduced expression relative to the full-length promoter
>Addgene plasmid #152030 | pGBW-m4134208 | depositor full sequence | sequence record 295042 | Full Sequence
CACCATGGCAGTGAAAAGAACAATCAAGGGTACACACCACTGGTTGTTACTCACAATTTTGACTTCACTT
TTAGTTTTAGTCCAGAGTACTCAATGGTCTTTGTTCTTTTTTTTGTATGAAAATGCCTTTTTACCTTTTG
CTATGGGTATTATTGCTATGTCTGCTTTTGCAATGATGTTTGTCAAACATAAGCATGCATTTCTCTGTTT
GTTTTTGTTACCTTCTCTTGCCACTGTAGCTTATTTTAATATGGTCTATATGCCTGCTAGTTGGGTGATG
CGTATTATGACATGGTTGGATATGGTTGATACTAGTTTGTCTGGTTTTAAGCTAAAAGACTGTGTTATGT
ATGCATCAGCTGTAGTGTTACTAATCCTTATGACAGCAAGAACTGTGTATGATGATGGTGCTAGGAGAGT
GTGGACACTTATGAATGTCTTGACACTCGTTTATAAAGTTTATTATGGTAATGCTTTAGATCAAGCCATT
TCCATGTGGGCTCTTATAATCTCTGTTACTTCTAACTACTCAGGTGTAGTTACAACTGTCATGTTTTTGG
CCAGAGGTATTGTTTTTATGTGTGTTGAGTATTGCCCTATTTTCTTCATAACTGGTAATACACTTCAGTG
TATAATGCTAGTTTATTGTTTCTTAGGCTATTTTTGTACTTGTTACTTTGGCCTCTTTTGTTTACTCAAC
CGCTACTTTAGACTGACTCTTGGTGTTTATGATTACTTAGTTTCTACACAGGAGTTTAGATATATGAATT
CACAGGGACTACTCCCACCCAAGAATAGCATAGATGCCTTCAAACTCAACATTAAATTGTTGGGTGTTGG
TGGCAAACCTTGTATCAAAGTAGCCACTGTAGAAAACCTTTACTTTCAGTCGGGACGGCGAATCCCGGGG
CTGATAAATCCCTGGAAAAGGAGATGGAAGAAGAACTTTATTGCAGTGTCTGCGGCTAACCGGTTCAAAA
AGATCAGTTCAAGCGGCGCCCTAGATTACGACATTCCTACGACCGCCTCCGAGAATCTCTATTTCCAGGG
TGAATTTGGCTTGGCACAACATGACGAGGCCGTCGATAACAAGTTTAATAAAGAACAGCAGAACGCTTTC
TATGAGATCCTTCACTTACCAAATCTGAACGAAGAGCAACGCAACGCTTTCATTCAGAGCCTGAAAGACG
ATCCCTCGCAGTCTGCAAATCTCCTGGCCGAAGCCAAGAAGCTGAATGACGCACAGGCTCCAAAAGTTGA
TAACAAGTTTAACAAGGAGCAGCAGAATGCTTTCTACGAGATATTGCACCTTCCTAATCTGAATGAGGAA
CAAAGAAATGCATTTATCCAGTCCCTAAAAGACGATCCATCACAGAGTGCCAACCTGCTTGCGGAAGCCA
AAAAGCTCAATGATGCCCAGGCCCCGAAAGTAGACGCGAACCATCAATAAGGATCCGCAGGCCTCTGCTA
GCTTGACTGACTGAGATACAGCGTACCTTCAGCTCACAGACATGATAAGATACATTGATGAGTTTGGACA
AACCACAACTAGAATGCAGTGAAAAAAATGCTTTATTTGTGAAATTTGTGATGCTATTGCTTTATTTGTA
ACCATTATAAGCTGCAATAAACAAGTTAACAACAACAATTGCATTCATTTTATGTTTCAGGTTCAGGGGG
AGGTGTGGGAGGTTTTTTAAAGCAAGTAAAACCTCTACAAATGTGGTATTGGCCCATCTCTATCGGTATC
GTAGCATAACCCCTTGGGGCCTCTAAACGGGTCTTGAGGGGTTTTTTGTGCCCCTCGGGCCGGATTGCTA
TCTACCGGCATTGGCGCAGAAAAAAATGCCTGATGCGACGCTGCGCGTCTTATACTCCCACATATGCCAG
ATTCAGCAACGGATACGGCTTCCCCAACTTGCCCACTTCCATACGTGTCCTCCTTACCAGAAATTTATCC
TTAAGGTCGTCAGCTATCCTGCAGGCGATCTCTCGATTTCGATCAAGACATTCCTTTAATGGTCTTTTCT
GGACACCACTAGGGGTCAGAAGTAGTTCATCAAACTTTCTTCCCTCCCTAATCTCATTGGTTACCTTGGG
CTATCGAAACTTAATTAACCAGTCAAGTCAGCTACTTGGCGAGATCGACTTGTCTGGGTTTCGACTACGC
TCAGAATTGCGTCAGTCAAGTTCGATCTGGTCCTTGCTATTGCACCCGTTCTCCGATTACGAGTTTCATT
TAAATCATGTGAGCAAAAGGCCAGCAAAAGGCCAGGAACCGTAAAAAGGCCGCGTTGCTGGCGTTTTTCC
ATAGGCTCCGCCCCCCTGACGAGCATCACAAAAATCGACGCTCAAGTCAGAGGTGGCGAAACCCGACAGG
ACTATAAAGATACCAGGCGTTTCCCCCTGGAAGCTCCCTCGTGCGCTCTCCTGTTCCGACCCTGCCGCTT
ACCGGATACCTGTCCGCCTTTCTCCCTTCGGGAAGCGTGGCGCTTTCTCATAGCTCACGCTGTAGGTATC
TCAGTTCGGTGTAGGTCGTTCGCTCCAAGCTGGGCTGTGTGCACGAACCCCCCGTTCAGCCCGACCGCTG
CGCCTTATCCGGTAACTATCGTCTTGAGTCCAACCCGGTAAGACACGACTTATCGCCACTGGCAGCAGCC
ACTGGTAACAGGATTAGCAGAGCGAGGTATGTAGGCGGTGCTACAGAGTTCTTGAAGTGGTGGCCTAACT
ACGGCTACACTAGAAGAACAGTATTTGGTATCTGCGCTCTGCTGAAGCCAGTTACCTTCGGAAAAAGAGT
TGGTAGCTCTTGATCCGGCAAACAAACCACCGCTGGTAGCGGTGGTTTTTTTGTTTGCAAGCAGCAGATT
ACGCGCAGAAAAAAAGGATCTCAAGAAGATCCTTTGATCTTTTCTACGGGGTCTGACGCTCAGTGGAACG
AAAACTCACGTTAAGGGATTTTGGTCATGAGATTATCAAAAAGGATCTTCACCTAGATCCTTTTAAATTA
AAAATGAAGTTTTAAATCAATCTAAAGTATATATGAGTAAACTTGGTCTGACAGTTACCAATGCTTAATC
AGTGAGGCACCTATCTCAGCGATCTGTCTATTTCGTTCATCCATAGTTGCATTTAAATTTCCGAACTCTC
CAAGGCCCTCGTCGGAAAATCTTCAAACCTTTCGTCCGATCCATCTTGCAGGCTACCTCTCGAACGAACT
ATCGCAAGTCTCTTGGCCGGCCTTGCGCCTTGGCTATTGCTTGGCAGCGCCTATCGCCAGGTATTACTCC
AATCCCGAATATCCGAGATCGGGATCACCCGAGAGAAGTTCAACCTACATCCTCAATCCCGATCTATCCG
AGATCCGAGGAATATCGAAATCGGGGCGCGCCTGGCCTCCGCGCCGGGTTTTGGCGCCTCCCGCGGGCGC
CCCCCTCGTCACGGCGAGCGCTGCCACGTCAGACGAAGGGCGCAGGAGCGTCCTGATCCTTCCGCCCGGA
CGCTCAGGACAGCGGCCCGCTGCTCATAAGACTCGGCCTTAGAACCCCAGTATCAGCAGAAGGACATTTT
AGGACGGGACTTGGGTGACTCTAGGGCACTGGTTTTCTTTCCAGAGAGCGGAACAGGCGAGGAAAAGTAG
TCCCTTCTCGGCGATTCTGCGGAGGGATCTCCGTGGGGCGGTGAACGCCGATGATTATATAAGGACGCGC
CGGGTGTGGCACAGCTAGTTCCGTCGCAGCCGGGATTTGGGTCGCGGTTCTTGTTTGTGGATCGCTGTGA
TCGTCACTTGGTGAGTAGCGGGCTGCTGGGCTGGCCGGGGCTTTCGTGGCCGCCGGGCCGCTCGGTGGGA
CGGAAGCGTGTGGAGAGACCGCCAAGGGCTGTAGTCTGGGTCCGCGAGCAAGGTTGCCCTGAACTGGGGG
TTGGGGGGAGCGCAGCAAAATGGCGGCTGTTCCCGAGTCTTGAATGGAAGACGCTTGTGAGGCGGGCTGT
GAGGTCGTTGAAACAAGGTGGGGGGCATGGTGGGCGGCAAGAACCCAAGGTCTTGAGCCCTTCGCTAATG
CGGGAAAGCTCTTATTCGGGTGAGATGGGCTGGGCACCATCTGGGGACCCTGACGTGAAGTTTGTCACTG
ACTGGAGAACTCGGTTTGTCGTCTGTTGCGGGGGCGGCAGTTATGGCGGTGCCGTTGGGCAGTGCACCCG
TACCTTTGGGAGCGCGCGCCCTCGTCGTGTCGTGACGTCACCCGTTCTGTTGGCTTATAATGCAGGGTGG
GGCCACCTGCCGGTAGGTGTGCGGTAGGCTTTTCTCCGTCGCAGGACGCAGGGTTCGGGCCTAGGGTAGG
CTCTCCTGAATCGACAGGCGCCGGACCTCTGGTGAGGGGAGGGATAAGTGAGGCGTCAGTTTCTTTGGTC
GGTTTTATGTACCTATCTTCTTAAGTAGCTGAAGCTCCGGTTTTGAACTATGCGCTCGGGGTTGGCGAGT
GTGTTTTGTGAAGTTTTTTAGGCACCTTTTGAAATGTAATCATTTGGGTCAATATGTAATTTTCAGTGTT
AGACTTGTAAATTGTCCGCTAAATTCTGGCCGTTTTTGGCTTTTTTGTTAGACAACATGGGTAAAAAGCC
TGAACTCACCGCGACGTCTGTCGAGAAGTTTCTGATCGAAAAGTTCGACAGCGTCTCCGACCTGATGCAG
CTCTCGGAGGGCGAAGAATCTCGTGCTTTCAGCTTCGATGTAGGAGGGCGTGGATATGTCCTGCGGGTAA
ATAGCTGCGCCGATGGTTTCTACAAAGATCGTTATGTTTATCGGCACTTTGCATCCGCCGCGCTCCCGAT
TCCGGAAGTGCTTGACATTGGGGAGTTCAGCGAGAGCCTGACCTATTGCATCTCCCGCCGTGCACAGGGT
GTCACGTTGCAAGACCTGCCTGAAACCGAACTGCCCGCTGTTCTGCAGCCGGTCGCGGAGGCAATGGATG
CCATCGCTGCCGCCGATCTTAGCCAGACGAGCGGGTTCGGCCCATTCGGACCGCAAGGAATCGGTCAATA
CACTACATGGCGTGATTTCATATGCGCGATTGCTGATCCCCATGTGTATCACTGGCAAACTGTGATGGAC
GACACCGTCAGTGCGTCCGTCGCGCAGGCTCTCGATGAGCTGATGCTTTGGGCCGAGGACTGCCCCGAAG
TCCGGCACCTCGTGCACGCGGATTTCGGCTCCAACAATGTCCTGACGGACAATGGCCGCATAACAGCGGT
CATTGACTGGAGCGAGGCGATGTTCGGGGATTCCCAATACGAGGTCGCCAACATCTTCTTCTGGAGGCCG
TGGTTGGCTTGTATGGAGCAGCAGACGCGCTACTTCGAGCGGAGGCATCCGGAGCTTGCAGGATCGCCCC
GGCTCCGGGCGTATATGCTCCGCATTGGTCTTGACCAACTCTATCAGAGCTTGGTTGACGGCAATTTCGA
TGATGCAGCTTGGGCGCAGGGTCGATGCGACGCAATCGTCCGATCCGGAGCCGGGACTGTCGGGCGTACA
CAAATCGCCCGCAGAAGCGCCGCCGTCTGGACCGATGGCTGTGTAGAAGTACTCGCCGATAGTGGAAACC
GACGCCCCAGCACTCGTCCGAGGGCAAAGGAATAAGCTAGTATGTAAGCCTAGTCTTAGATAATAAAATC
GCTATCCATCGAAGATGGATGTGTGTTGGTTTTTTGTGTGTGTAACGCTAGGCGCGCCTGGTGTACCGAG
AACGATCCTCTCAGTGCGAGTCTCGACGATCCATATCGTTGCTTGGCAGTCAGCCAGTCGGAATCCAGCT
TGGGACCCAGGAAGTCCAATCGTCAGATATTGTACTCAAGCCTGGTCACGGCAGCGTACCGATCTGTTTA
AACCTAGATATTGATAGTCTGATCGGTCAACGTATAATCGAGTCCTAGCTTTTGCAAACATCTATCAAGA
GACAGGATCAGCAGGAGGCTTTCGCATGAGTATTCAACATTTCCGTGTCGCCCTTATTCCCTTTTTTGCG
GCATTTTGCCTTCCTGTTTTTGCTCACCCAGAAACGCTGGTGAAAGTAAAAGATGCTGAAGATCAGTTGG
GTGCGCGAGTGGGTTACATCGAACTGGATCTCAACAGCGGTAAGATCCTTGAGAGTTTTCGCCCCGAAGA
ACGCTTTCCAATGATGAGCACTTTTAAAGTTCTGCTATGTGGCGCGGTATTATCCCGTATTGACGCCGGG
CAAGAGCAACTCGGTCGCCGCATACACTATTCTCAGAATGACTTGGTTGAGTATTCACCAGTCACAGAAA
AGCATCTTACGGATGGCATGACAGTAAGAGAATTATGCAGTGCTGCCATAACCATGAGTGATAACACTGC
GGCCAACTTACTTCTGACAACGATTGGAGGACCGAAGGAGCTAACCGCTTTTTTGCACAACATGGGGGAT
CATGTAACTCGCCTTGATCGTTGGGAACCGGAGCTGAATGAAGCCATACCAAACGACGAGCGTGACACCA
CGATGCCTGTAGCAATGGCAACAACCTTGCGTAAACTATTAACTGGCGAACTACTTACTCTAGCTTCCCG
GCAACAGTTGATAGACTGGATGGAGGCGGATAAAGTTGCAGGACCACTTCTGCGCTCGGCCCTTCCGGCT
GGCTGGTTTATTGCTGATAAATCTGGAGCCGGTGAGCGTGGGTCTCGCGGTATCATTGCAGCACTGGGGC
CAGATGGTAAGCCCTCCCGTATCGTAGTTATCTACACGACGGGGAGTCAGGCAACTATGGATGAACGAAA
TAGACAGATCGCTGAGATAGGTGCCTCACTGATTAAGCATTGGTAACCGATTCTAGGTGCATTGGCGCAG
AAAAAAATGCCTGATGCGACGCTGCGCGTCTTATACTCCCACATATGCCAGATTCAGCAACGGATACGGC
TTCCCCAACTTGCCCACTTCCATACGTGTCCTCCTTACCAGAAATTTATCCTTAAGATCGTTTAAACTCG
ACTCTGGCTCTATCGAATCTCCGTCGTTTCGAGCTTACGCGAACAGCCGTGGCGCTCATTTGCTCGTCGG
GCATCGAATCTCGTCAGCTATCGTCAGCTTACCTTTTTGGCAGCGATCGCGGCTCCCGACATCTTGGACC
ATTAGCTCCACAGGTATCTTCTTCCCTCTAGTGGTCATAACAGCAGCTTCAGCTACCTCTCAATTCAAAA
AACCCCTCAAGACCCGTTTAGAGGCCCCAAGGGGTTATGCTATCAATCGTTGCGTTACACACACAAAAAA
CCAACACACATCCATCTTCGATGGATAGCGATTTTATTATCTAACTGCTGATCGAGTGTAGCCAGATCTA
GTAATCAATTACGGGGTCATTAGTTCATAGCCCATATATGGAGTTCCGCGTTACATAACTTACGGTAAAT
GGCCCGCCTGGCTGACCGCCCAACGACCCCCGCCCATTGACGTCAATAATGACGTATGTTCCCATAGTAA
CGCCAATAGGGACTTTCCATTGACGTCAATGGGTGGAGTATTTACGGTAAACTGCCCACTTGGCAGTACA
TCAAGTGTATCATATGCCAAGTACGCCCCCTATTGACGTCAATGACGGTAAATGGCCCGCCTGGCATTAT
GCCCAGTACATGACCTTATGGGACTTTCCTACTTGGCAGTACATCTACGTATTAGTCATCGCTATTACCA
TGCTGATGCGGTTTTGGCAGTACATCAATGGGCGTGGATAGCGGTTTGACTCACGGGGATTTCCAAGTCT
CCACCCCATTGACGTCAATGGGAGTTTGTTTTGGCACCAAAATCAACGGGACTTTCCAAAATGTCGTAAC
AACTCCGCCCCATTGACGCAAATGGGCGGTAGGCGTGTACGGTGGGAGGTCTATATAAGCAGAGCTGGTT
TAGTGAACCGTCAGATCAGATCTTTGTCGATCCTACCATCCACTCGACACACCCGCCAGCGGCCGC
