Features (pLannotate 1.2.2; 8 found; start..end, strand, type, name):
    433..1454    +  CDS            HygR (fragment): hygromycin B phosphotransferase confers resistance to hygromycin
   1482..1530    +  polyA_signal   poly(A) signal: synthetic polyadenylation signal
   1796..2656    +  CDS            AmpR: β-lactamase; bla; confers resistance to ampicillin, carbenicillin, and related antibiotics
   2669..2805    +  terminator     rrnG terminator: transcription terminator from the E. coli ribosomal RNA rrnG operon (Albrechtsen et al., 1991)
   2850..2921    +  misc_feature   3' β-globin insulator: insulator downstream of the human β-globin locus (Farrell et al., 2002)
   3147..3735    -  rep_origin     ori: high-copy-number ColE1/pMB1/pBR322/pUC origin of replication
   3907..3971    -  CDS            bla(M) (fragment): β-lactamase lacking the signal sequence; bla(M); allows cytosolic expression of β-lactamase
   4235..423     +  promoter       UbC promoter (across the origin): human ubiquitin C promoter
>Addgene plasmid #152030 | pGBW-m4134208 | addgene full sequence | sequence record 379435 | Addgene NGS Result
GCCGTTGGGCAGTGCACCCGTACCTTTGGGAGCGCGCGCCCTCGTCGTGTCGTGACGTCACCCGTTCTGT
TGGCTTATAATGCAGGGTGGGGCCACCTGCCGGTAGGTGTGCGGTAGGCTTTTCTCCGTCGCAGGACGCA
GGGTTCGGGCCTAGGGTAGGCTCTCCTGAATCGACAGGCGCCGGACCTCTGGTGAGGGGAGGGATAAGTG
AGGCGTCAGTTTCTTTGGTCGGTTTTATGTACCTATCTTCTTAAGTAGCTGAAGCTCCGGTTTTGAACTA
TGCGCTCGGGGTTGGCGAGTGTGTTTTGTGAAGTTTTTTAGGCACCTTTTGAAATGTAATCATTTGGGTC
AATATGTAATTTTCAGTGTTAGACTTGTAAATTGTCCGCTAAATTCTGGCCGTTTTTGGCTTTTTTGTTA
GACAACATGGGTAAAAAGCCTGAACTCACCGCGACGTCTGTCGAGAAGTTTCTGATCGAAAAGTTCGACA
GCGTCTCCGACCTGATGCAGCTCTCGGAGGGCGAAGAATCTCGTGCTTTCAGCTTCGATGTAGGAGGGCG
TGGATATGTCCTGCGGGTAAATAGCTGCGCCGATGGTTTCTACAAAGATCGTTATGTTTATCGGCACTTT
GCATCCGCCGCGCTCCCGATTCCGGAAGTGCTTGACATTGGGGAGTTCAGCGAGAGCCTGACCTATTGCA
TCTCCCGCCGTGCACAGGGTGTCACGTTGCAAGACCTGCCTGAAACCGAACTGCCCGCTGTTCTGCAGCC
GGTCGCGGAGGCAATGGATGCCATCGCTGCCGCCGATCTTAGCCAGACGAGCGGGTTCGGCCCATTCGGA
CCGCAAGGAATCGGTCAATACACTACATGGCGTGATTTCATATGCGCGATTGCTGATCCCCATGTGTATC
ACTGGCAAACTGTGATGGACGACACCGTCAGTGCGTCCGTCGCGCAGGCTCTCGATGAGCTGATGCTTTG
GGCCGAGGACTGCCCCGAAGTCCGGCACCTCGTGCACGCGGATTTCGGCTCCAACAATGTCCTGACGGAC
AATGGCCGCATAACAGCGGTCATTGACTGGAGCGAGGCGATGTTCGGGGATTCCCAATACGAGGTCGCCA
ACATCTTCTTCTGGAGGCCGTGGTTGGCTTGTATGGAGCAGCAGACGCGCTACTTCGAGCGGAGGCATCC
GGAGCTTGCAGGATCGCCCCGGCTCCGGGCGTATATGCTCCGCATTGGTCTTGACCAACTCTATCAGAGC
TTGGTTGACGGCAATTTCGATGATGCAGCTTGGGCGCAGGGTCGATGCGACGCAATCGTCCGATCCGGAG
CCGGGACTGTCGGGCGTACACAAATCGCCCGCAGAAGCGCCGCCGTCTGGACCGATGGCTGTGTAGAAGT
ACTCGCCGATAGTGGAAACCGACGCCCCAGCACTCGTCCGAGGGCAAAGGAATAAGCTAGTATGTAAGCC
TAGTCTTAGATAATAAAATCGCTATCCATCGAAGATGGATGTGTGTTGGTTTTTTGTGTGTGTAACGCTA
GGCGCGCCTGGTGTACCGAGAACGATCCTCTCAGTGCGAGTCTCGACGATCCATATCGTTGCTTGGCAGT
CAGCCAGTCGGAATCCAGCTTGGGACCCAGGAAGTCCAATCGTCAGATATTGTACTCAAGCCTGGTCACG
GCAGCGTACCGATCTGTTTAAACCTAGATATTGATAGTCTGATCGGTCAACGTATAATCGAGTCCTAGCT
TTTGCAAACATCTATCAAGAGACAGGATCAGCAGGAGGCTTTCGCATGAGTATTCAACATTTCCGTGTCG
CCCTTATTCCCTTTTTTGCGGCATTTTGCCTTCCTGTTTTTGCTCACCCAGAAACGCTGGTGAAAGTAAA
AGATGCTGAAGATCAGTTGGGTGCGCGAGTGGGTTACATCGAACTGGATCTCAACAGCGGTAAGATCCTT
GAGAGTTTTCGCCCCGAAGAACGCTTTCCAATGATGAGCACTTTTAAAGTTCTGCTATGTGGCGCGGTAT
TATCCCGTATTGACGCCGGGCAAGAGCAACTCGGTCGCCGCATACACTATTCTCAGAATGACTTGGTTGA
GTATTCACCAGTCACAGAAAAGCATCTTACGGATGGCATGACAGTAAGAGAATTATGCAGTGCTGCCATA
ACCATGAGTGATAACACTGCGGCCAACTTACTTCTGACAACGATTGGAGGACCGAAGGAGCTAACCGCTT
TTTTGCACAACATGGGGGATCATGTAACTCGCCTTGATCGTTGGGAACCGGAGCTGAATGAAGCCATACC
AAACGACGAGCGTGACACCACGATGCCTGTAGCAATGGCAACAACCTTGCGTAAACTATTAACTGGCGAA
CTACTTACTCTAGCTTCCCGGCAACAGTTGATAGACTGGATGGAGGCGGATAAAGTTGCAGGACCACTTC
TGCGCTCGGCCCTTCCGGCTGGCTGGTTTATTGCTGATAAATCTGGAGCCGGTGAGCGTGGGTCTCGCGG
TATCATTGCAGCACTGGGGCCAGATGGTAAGCCCTCCCGTATCGTAGTTATCTACACGACGGGGAGTCAG
GCAACTATGGATGAACGAAATAGACAGATCGCTGAGATAGGTGCCTCACTGATTAAGCATTGGTAACCGA
TTCTAGGTGCATTGGCGCAGAAAAAAATGCCTGATGCGACGCTGCGCGTCTTATACTCCCACATATGCCA
GATTCAGCAACGGATACGGCTTCCCCAACTTGCCCACTTCCATACGTGTCCTCCTTACCAGAAATTTATC
CTTAAGGTCGTCAGCTATCCTGCAGGCGATCTCTCGATTTCGATCAAGACATTCCTTTAATGGTCTTTTC
TGGACACCACTAGGGGTCAGAAGTAGTTCATCAAACTTTCTTCCCTCCCTAATCTCATTGGTTACCTTGG
GCTATCGAAACTTAATTAACCAGTCAAGTCAGCTACTTGGCGAGATCGACTTGTCTGGGTTTCGACTACG
CTCAGAATTGCGTCAGTCAAGTTCGATCTGGTCCTTGCTATTGCACCCGTTCTCCGATTACGAGTTTCAT
TTAAATCATGTGAGCAAAAGGCCAGCAAAAGGCCAGGAACCGTAAAAAGGCCGCGTTGCTGGCGTTTTTC
CATAGGCTCCGCCCCCCTGACGAGCATCACAAAAATCGACGCTCAAGTCAGAGGTGGCGAAACCCGACAG
GACTATAAAGATACCAGGCGTTTCCCCCTGGAAGCTCCCTCGTGCGCTCTCCTGTTCCGACCCTGCCGCT
TACCGGATACCTGTCCGCCTTTCTCCCTTCGGGAAGCGTGGCGCTTTCTCATAGCTCACGCTGTAGGTAT
CTCAGTTCGGTGTAGGTCGTTCGCTCCAAGCTGGGCTGTGTGCACGAACCCCCCGTTCAGCCCGACCGCT
GCGCCTTATCCGGTAACTATCGTCTTGAGTCCAACCCGGTAAGACACGACTTATCGCCACTGGCAGCAGC
CACTGGTAACAGGATTAGCAGAGCGAGGTATGTAGGCGGTGCTACAGAGTTCTTGAAGTGGTGGCCTAAC
TACGGCTACACTAGAAGAACAGTATTTGGTATCTGCGCTCTGCTGAAGCCAGTTACCTTCGGAAAAAGAG
TTGGTAGCTCTTGATCCGGCAAACAAACCACCGCTGGTAGCGGTGGTTTTTTTGTTTGCAAGCAGCAGAT
TACGCGCAGAAAAAAAGGATCTCAAGAAGATCCTTTGATCTTTTCTACGGGGTCTGACGCTCAGTGGAAC
GAAAACTCACGTTAAGGGATTTTGGTCATGAGATTATCAAAAAGGATCTTCACCTAGATCCTTTTAAATT
AAAAATGAAGTTTTAAATCAATCTAAAGTATATATGAGTAAACTTGGTCTGACAGTTACCAATGCTTAAT
CAGTGAGGCACCTATCTCAGCGATCTGTCTATTTCGTTCATCCATAGTTGCATTTAAATTTCCGAACTCT
CCAAGGCCCTCGTCGGAAAATCTTCAAACCTTTCGTCCGATCCATCTTGCAGGCTACCTCTCGAACGAAC
TATCGCAAGTCTCTTGGCCGGCCTTGCGCCTTGGCTATTGCTTGGCAGCGCCTATCGCCAGGTATTACTC
CAATCCCGAATATCCGAGATCGGGATCACCCGAGAGAAGTTCAACCTACATCCTCAATCCCGATCTATCC
GAGATCCGAGGAATATCGAAATCGGGGCGCGCCTGGCCTCCGCGCCGGGTTTTGGCGCCTCCCGCGGGCG
CCCCCCTCGTCACGGCGAGCGCTGCCACGTCAGACGAAGGGCGCAGGAGCGTCCTGATCCTTCCGCCCGG
ACGCTCAGGACAGCGGCCCGCTGCTCATAAGACTCGGCCTTAGAACCCCAGTATCAGCAGAAGGACATTT
TAGGACGGGACTTGGGTGACTCTAGGGCACTGGTTTTCTTTCCAGAGAGCGGAACAGGCGAGGAAAAGTA
GTCCCTTCTCGGCGATTCTGCGGAGGGATCTCCGTGGGGCGGTGAACGCCGATGATTATATAAGGACGCG
CCGGGTGTGGCACAGCTAGTTCCGTCGCAGCCGGGATTTGGGTCGCGGTTCTTGTTTGTGGATCGCTGTG
ATCGTCACTTGGTGAGTAGCGGGCTGCTGGGCTGGCCGGGGCTTTCGTGGCCGCCGGGCCGCTCGGTGGG
ACGGAAGCGTGTGGAGAGACCGCCAAGGGCTGTAGTCTGGGTCCGCGAGCAAGGTTGCCCTGAACTGGGG
GTTGGGGGGAGCGCAGCAAAATGGCGGCTGTTCCCGAGTCTTGAATGGAAGACGCTTGTGAGGCGGGCTG
TGAGGTCGTTGAAACAAGGTGGGGGGCATGGTGGGCGGCAAGAACCCAAGGTCTTGAGCCCTTCGCTAAT
GCGGGAAAGCTCTTATTCGGGTGAGATGGGCTGGGCACCATCTGGGGACCCTGACGTGAAGTTTGTCACT
GACTGGAGAACTCGGTTTGTCGTCTGTTGCGGGGGCGGCAGTTATGGCGGT
